>Addgene plasmid #42352 | PIP5K2CA | depositor partial sequence | sequence record 57185 | PIP5K2CA sequence 1270 bps
CATATGCACCATCATCATCATCATTCTTCTGGTGTAGATCTGGGTACCGAGAACCTGTACTTCCAATCCA
TGCATTTCGTGCAGCAGAAGGTGAAGGTGTTCCGGGCGGCCGACCCGCTGGTGGGTGTGTTCCTGTGGGG
CGTAGCCCACTCGATCAATGAGCTCAGCCAGGTGCCTCCCCCGGTGATGCTGCTGCCAGATGACTTTAAG
GCCAGCTCCAAGATCAAGGTCAACAATCACCTTTTCCACAGGGAAAATCTGCCCAGTCATTTCAAGTTCA
AGGAGTATTGTCCCCAGGTCTTCAGGAACCTCCGTGATCGATTTGGCATTGATGACCAAGATTACTTGGT
GTCCCTTACCCGAAACCCCCCCAGCGAAAGTGAAGGCAGTGATGGTCGCTTCCTTATCTCCTACGATCGG
ACTCTGGTCATCAAAGAAGTATCCAGTGAGGACATTGCTGACATGCATAGCAACCTCTCCAACTATCACC
AGTACATTGTGAAGTGCCATGGCAACACGCTTCTGCCCCAGTTCCTGGGGATGTACCGAGTCAGTGTGGA
CAACGAAGACAGCTACATGCTTGTGATGCGCAATATGTTTAGCCACCGTCTTCCTGTGCACAGGAAGTAT
GACCTCAAGGGTTCCCTAGTGTCCCGGGAAGCCAGCGATAAGGAAAAGGTTAAAGAATTGCCCACCCTTA
GGGATATGGACTTTCTCAACAAGAACCAGAAAGTATATATTGGTGAAGAGGAGAAGAAAATATTTCTGGA
GAAGCTGAAGAGAGATGTGGAGTTTCTAGTGCAGCTGAAGATCATGGACTACAGCCTTCTGCTAGGCATC
CACGACATCATTCGGGGCTCTGAACCAGAGGAGGAAGCGCCCGTGCGGGAGGATGAGTCAGAGGTGGATG
GGGACTGCAGCCTGACTGGACCTCCTGCTCTGGTGGGCTCCTATGGCACCTCCCCAGAGGGTATCGGAGG
CTACATCCATTCCCATCGGCCCCTGGGCCCAGGAGAGTTTGAGTCCTTCATTGATGTCTATGCCATCCGG
AGTGCTGAAGGAGCCCCCCAGAAGGAGGTCTACTTCATGGGCCTCATTGATATCCTTACACAGTATGATG
CCAAGAAGAAAGCAGCTCATGCAGCCAAAACTGTCAAGCATGGGGCTGGGGCAGAGATCTCTACTGTCCA
TCCGGAGCAGTATGCTAAGCGATTCCTGGATTTTATTACCAACATCTTTGCCTAACAGTAAAGGTGGATA
CGGATCCGAA
