>Addgene plasmid #42352 | PIP5K2CA | addgene partial sequence | sequence record 59295 | T7 5'-TAATACGACTCACTATAGGG-3'
ATTCCCTCTAGAAATAATTTTGTTTAACTTTAAGAAGGAGATATACATATGCACCATCATCATCATCATT
CTTCTGGTGTAGATCTGGGTACCGAGAACCTGTACTTCCAATCCATGCATTTCGTGCAGCAGAAGGTGAA
GGTGTTCCGGGCGGCCGACCCGCTGGTGGGTGTGTTCCTGTGGGGCGTAGCCCACTCGATCAATGAGCTC
AGCCAGGTGCCTCCCCCGGTGATGCTGCTGCCAGATGACTTTAAGGCCAGCTCCAAGATCAAGGTCAACA
ATCACCTTTTCCACAGGGAAAATCTGCCCAGTCATTTCAAGTTCAAGGAGTATTGTCCCCAGGTCTTCAG
GAACCTCCGTGATCGATTTGGCATTGATGACCAAGATTACTTGGTGTCCCTTACCCGAAACCCCCCCAGC
GAAAGTGAAGGCAGTGATGGTCGCTTCCTTATCTCCTACGATCGGACTCTGGTCATCAAAGAAGTATCCA
GTGAGGACATTGCTGACATGCATAGCAACCTCTCCAACTATCACCAGTACATTGTGAAGTGCCATGGCAA
CACGCTTCTGCCCCAGTTCCTGGGGATGTACCGAGTCAGTGTGGACAACGAAGACAGCTACATGCTTGTG
ATGCGCAATATGTTTAGCCACCGTCTTCCTGTGCACAGGAAGTATGACCTCAAGGGTTCCCTAGTGTCCC
GGGAAGCCAGCGATAAGGAAAAGGTTAAAGAATTGCCCACCCTTAGGGATATGGACTTTCTCAACAAGAA
CCAGAAAGTATATATTGGTGAAGAGGAGAAGAAAATATTTCTGGAGAAGCTGAAGAGAGATGTGGAGTTT
CTAGTGCAGCTGAAGATCATGGACTACAGCCTTCTGCTAGGCATCCACGACATCATTCGGGGCTCTGAAC
CAGAGGAGGAAGCGCCCGTGCGGGAGGATGAGTCA
