[The description below was written by a language model from this plasmid's Addgene catalogue record.]
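Description:
PIP5K2CA is a bacterial expression plasmid built on the pNIC28-Bsa4 backbone from the Structural Genomics Consortium, made to produce recombinant human protein in E. coli for structure determination. It is maintained as a high-copy plasmid under kanamycin selection. The record does not list the origin of replication or the promoter. However, the T7 and T7-terminator sequencing primers, together with the depositor's recommendation of a DE3-type expression host supplying rare-codon tRNAs, indicate that the insert sits in a T7 RNA polymerase-driven expression cassette.

The insert is about 1.27 kb and derives from human PIP5K2C, now designated PIP4K2C, which encodes the gamma isoform of the type II phosphatidylinositol phosphate kinases. It was introduced by ligation-independent cloning. The catalogue notes that the insert may not cover the full open reading frame, as is usual for constructs trimmed to a domain boundary that crystallises well. The mutation field only refers to the depositor comments, which do not describe any specific sequence changes, so differences from the reference sequence are not documented here. The protein is expressed with an N-terminal hexahistidine tag followed by a TEV protease recognition site. This allows capture by immobilised metal affinity chromatography and later removal of the tag by TEV cleavage.

The construct is linked to a deposited crystal structure of this kinase. Its typical use is the production of purified protein for crystallography or for related biochemical and biophysical studies. No annotated feature table was provided, so the positions of individual elements cannot be described.
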