Addgene plasmid #42352: PIP5K2CA
Purpose: Bacterial expression for structure determination; may not be full ORF
Depositing lab: Nicola Burgess-Brown. Depositing organization: University of Oxford.
Backbone
  Vector backbone: pNIC28-Bsa4
  Backbone manufacturer: SGC
  Vector type: Bacterial Expression
Growth in bacteria
  Bacterial resistance: Kanamycin, 50 μg/mL
  Growth temperature: 37°C
  Growth strain: Mach1 ;
  Copy number: High Copy
Gene/Insert
  Gene/Insert name: PIP5K2CA (alt names: PIP5K2C; gi|21322230; PDB:2GK9)
  Species: H. sapiens (human)
  Insert size (bp): 1270
  Mutation: See Comments
  GenBank ID: PIP5K2C gi|21322230
  Entrez Gene: PIP4K2C (a.k.a. PIP5K2C)
  Tag / fusion protein: His6-TEV (N terminal on insert)
  Cloning method: Ligation Independent Cloning
  Sequencing primers: 5′ T7; 3′ T7-term
Terms and licenses: Academic/Nonprofit Terms; Industry Terms: Not Available to Industry
Depositor comments: http://www.thesgc.org/structures/2GK9/ Use BL21(DE3)-R3-pRARE2 strain for expression.
How to cite: PIP5K2CA was a gift from Nicola Burgess-Brown (Addgene plasmid # 42352 ; http://n2t.net/addgene:42352 ; RRID:Addgene_42352)
